>Addgene plasmid #188267 | nTRb412-gs10-NLS-VPR | addgene full sequence | sequence record 374529 | Addgene NGS Result
CCGCGCACATTTCCCCGAAAAGTGCCACCTGACGTCGACGGATCGGGAGATCTCCCGATCCCCTATGGTG
CACTCTCAGTACAATCTGCTCTGATGCCGCATAGTTAAGCCAGTATCTGCTCCCTGCTTGTGTGTTGGAG
GTCGCTGAGTAGTGCGCGAGCAAAATTTAAGCTACAACAAGGCAAGGCTTGACCGACAATTGCATGAAGA
ATCTGCTTAGGGTTAGGCGTTTTGCGCTGCTTCGCGATGTACGGGCCAGATATACGCGTTGACATTGATT
ATTGACTAGTTATTAATAGTAATCAATTACGGGGTCATTAGTTCATAGCCCATATATGGAGTTCCGCGTT
ACATAACTTACGGTAAATGGCCCGCCTGGCTGACCGCCCAACGACCCCCGCCCATTGACGTCAATAATGA
CGTATGTTCCCATAGTAACGCCAATAGGGACTTTCCATTGACGTCAATGGGTGGAGTATTTACGGTAAAC
TGCCCACTTGGCAGTACATCAAGTGTATCATATGCCAAGTACGCCCCCTATTGACGTCAATGACGGTAAA
TGGCCCGCCTGGCATTATGCCCAGTACATGACCTTATGGGACTTTCCTACTTGGCAGTACATCTACGTAT
TAGTCATCGCTATTACCATGGTGATGCGGTTTTGGCAGTACATCAATGGGCGTGGATAGCGGTTTGACTC
ACGGGGATTTCCAAGTCTCCACCCCATTGACGTCAATGGGAGTTTGTTTTGGCACCAAAATCAACGGGAC
TTTCCAAAATGTCGTAACAACTCCGCCCCATTGACGCAAATGGGCGGTAGGCGTGTACGGTGGGAGGTCT
ATATAAGCAGAGCTCTCTGGCTAACTAGAGAACCCACTGCTTACTGGCTTATCGAAATTAATACGACTCA
CTATAGGGAGACCCAAGCTTGGTACCGAGCTCGGATCCACTAGTAACGGCCGCCAGTGTGCTGGAATTCG
CCACCATGCACATGGAGGAGCTGCAGAAGAGCATCGGCCACAAGCCCGAGCCCACCGACGAGGAGTGGGA
GCTGATCAAGACCGTGACCGAGGCCCACGTGGCCACCAACGCCCAGGGCAGCCACTGGAAGCAGAAGAGG
AAGTTCCTGCCCGAGGACATCGGCCAGGCCCCCATCGTGAACGCCCCCGAGGGCGGCAAGGTGGACCTGG
AGGCCTTCAGCCACTTCACCAAGATCATCACCCCCGCCATCACCAGGGTGGTGGACTTCGCCAAGAAGCT
GCCCATGTTCTGCGAGCTGCCCTGCGAGGACCAGATCATCCTGCTGAAGGGCTGCTGCATGGAGATCATG
AGCCTGAGGGCCGCCGTGAGGTACGACCCCGAGAGCGAGACCCTGACCCTGAACGGCGAGATGGCCGTGA
CCAGGGGCCAGCTGAAGAACGGCGGCCTGGGCGTGGTGAGCGACGCCATCTTCGACCTGGGCATGAGCCT
GAGCAGCTTCAACCTGGACGACACCGAGGTGGCCCTGCTGCAGGCCGTGCTGCTGATGAGCAGCGACAGG
CCCGGCCTGGCCTGCGTGGAGAGGATCGAGAAGTACCAGGACAGCTTCCTGCTGGCCTTCGAGCACTACA
TCAACTACAGGAAGCACGGCGGCTCTGGCGGCGGCTCCGGAGGCTCTGATCCAAAAAAGAAGAGAAAGGT
AGAGGCCAGCGGTTCGGGACGGGCTGACGCATTGGACGATTTTGATCTGGATATGCTGGGAAGTGACGCC
CTCGATGATTTTGACCTTGACATGCTTGGTTCGGATGCCCTTGATGACTTTGACCTCGACATGCTCGGCA
GTGACGCCCTTGATGATTTCGACCTGGACATGCTGATTAACACTAGTGGCGGCTCTGGCGGCGGCTCCGG
AGGCTCTAGCCAGTACCTGCCCGACACCGACGACCGGCACCGGATCGAGGAAAAGCGGAAGCGGACCTAC
GAGACATTCAAGAGCATCATGAAGAAGTCCCCCTTCAGCGGCCCCACCGACCCTAGACCTCCACCTAGAA
GAATCGCCGTGCCCAGCAGATCCAGCGCCAGCGTGCCAAAACCTGCCCCCCAGCCTTACCCCTTCACCAG
CAGCCTGAGCACCATCAACTACGACGAGTTCCCTACCATGGTGTTCCCCAGCGGCCAGATCTCTCAGGCC
TCTGCTCTGGCTCCAGCCCCTCCTCAGGTGCTGCCTCAGGCTCCTGCTCCTGCACCAGCTCCAGCCATGG
TGTCTGCACTGGCTCAGGCACCAGCACCCGTGCCTGTGCTGGCTCCTGGACCTCCACAGGCTGTGGCTCC
ACCAGCCCCTAAACCTACACAGGCCGGCGAGGGCACACTGTCTGAAGCTCTGCTGCAGCTGCAGTTCGAC
GACGAGGATCTGGGAGCCCTGCTGGGAAACAGCACCGATCCTGCCGTGTTCACCGACCTGGCCAGCGTGG
ACAACAGCGAGTTCCAGCAGCTGCTGAACCAGGGCATCCCTGTGGCCCCTCACACCACCGAGCCCATGCT
GATGGAATACCCCGAGGCCATCACCCGGCTCGTGACAGGCGCTCAGAGGCCTCCTGATCCAGCTCCTGCC
CCTCTGGGAGCACCAGGCCTGCCTAATGGACTGCTGTCTGGCGACGAGGACTTCAGCTCTATCGCCGATA
TGGATTTCTCAGCCTTGCTGGGCTCTGGCAGCGGCAGCCGGGATTCCAGGGAAGGGATGTTTTTGCCGAA
GCCTGAGGCCGGCTCCGCTATTAGTGACGTGTTTGAGGGCCGCGAGGTGTGCCAGCCAAAACGAATCCGG
CCATTTCATCCTCCAGGAAGTCCATGGGCCAACCGCCCACTCCCCGCCAGCCTCGCACCAACACCAACCG
GTCCAGTACATGAGCCAGTCGGGTCACTGACCCCGGCACCAGTCCCTCAGCCACTGGACCCAGCGCCCGC
AGTGACTCCCGAGGCCAGTCACCTGTTGGAGGACCCCGATGAAGAGACGAGCCAGGCTGTCAAAGCCCTT
CGGGAGATGGCCGATACTGTGATTCCCCAGAAGGAAGAGGCTGCAATCTGTGGCCAAATGGACCTTTCCC
ATCCGCCCCCAAGGGGCCATCTGGATGAGCTGACAACCACACTTGAGTCCATGACCGAGGATCTGAACCT
GGACTCACCCCTGACCCCGGAATTGAACGAGATTCTGGATACCTTCCTGAACGACGAGTGCCTCTTGCAT
GCCATGCATATCAGCACAGGACTGTCCATCTTCGACACATCTCTGTTTGACACATACAGGTATATCTAAT
CTAGAGGGCCCTATTCTATAGTGTCACCTAAATGCTAGAGCTCGCTGATCAGCCTCGACTGTGCCTTCTA
GTTGCCAGCCATCTGTTGTTTGCCCCTCCCCCGTGCCTTCCTTGACCCTGGAAGGTGCCACTCCCACTGT
CCTTTCCTAATAAAATGAGGAAATTGCATCGCATTGTCTGAGTAGGTGTCATTCTATTCTGGGGGGTGGG
GTGGGGCAGGACAGCAAGGGGGAGGATTGGGAAGACAATAGCAGGCATGCTGGGGATGCGGTGGGCTCTA
TGGCTTCTGAGGCGGAAAGAACCAGCTGGGGCTCTAGGGGGTATCCCC
[124 nt withheld, positions 3619-3742]
C
[91 nt withheld, positions 3744-3834]
A
[49 nt withheld, positions 3836-3884]
CTTTTGACGTTGGAGTCCACGTTCTTT
[37 nt withheld, positions 3912-3948]
ACCCTATCTCGGTCTATTCTTTTGATTTATAAGGGATTTTGCCGATTTCGGCCTATTGGTTAAAAAATGA
GCTGATTTAACAAAAATTTAACGCGAATTAATTCTGTGGAATGTGTGTCAGTTAGGGTGTGGAAAGTCCC
CAGGCTCCCCAGCAGGCAGAAGTATGCAAAGCATGCATCTCAATTAGTCAGCAACCAGGTGTGGAAAGTC
CCCAGGCTCCCCAGCAGGCAGAAGTATGCAAAGCATGCATCTCAATTAGTCAGCAACCATAGTCCCGCCC
CTAACTCCGCCCATCCCGCCCCTAACTCCGCCCAGTTCCGCCCATTCTCCGCCCCATGGCTGACTAATTT
TTTTTATTTATGCAGAGGCCGAGGCCGCCTCTGCCTCTGAGCTATTCCAGAAGTAGTGAGGAGGCTTTTT
TGGAGGCCTAGGCTTTTGCAAAAAGCTCCCGGGAGCTTGTATATCCATTTTCGGATCTGATCAAGAGACA
GGATGAGGATCGTTTCGCATGATTGAACAAGATGGATTGCACGCAGGTTCTCCGGCCGCTTGGGTGGAGA
GGCTATTCGGCTATGACTGGGCACAACAGACAATCGGCTGCTCTGATGCCGCCGTGTTCCGGCTGTCAGC
GCAGGGGCGCCCGGTTCTTTTTGTCAAGACCGACCTGTCCGGTGCCCTGAATGAACTGCAGGACGAGGCA
GCGCGGCTATCGTGGCTGGCCACGACGGGCGTTCCTTGCGCAGCTGTGCTCGACGTTGTCACTGAAGCGG
GAAGGGACTGGCTGCTATTGGGCGAAGTGCCGGGGCAGGATCTCCTGTCATCTCACCTTGCTCCTGCCGA
GAAAGTATCCATCATGGCTGATGCAATGCGGCGGCTGCATACGCTTGATCCGGCTACCTGCCCATTCGAC
CACCAAGCGAAACATCGCATCGAGCGAGCACGTACTCGGATGGAAGCCGGTCTTGTCGATCAGGATGATC
TGGACGAAGAGCATCAGGGGCTCGCGCCAGCCGAACTGTTCGCCAGGCTCAAGGCGCGCATGCCCGACGG
CGAGGATCTCGTCGTGACCCATGGCGATGCCTGCTTGCCGAATATCATGGTGGAAAATGGCCGCTTTTCT
GGATTCATCGACTGTGGCCGGCTGGGTGTGGCGGACCGCTATCAGGACATAGCGTTGGCTACCCGTGATA
TTGCTGAAGAGCTTGGCGGCGAATGGGCTGACCGCTTCCTCGTGCTTTACGGTATCGCCGCTCCCGATTC
GCAGCGCATCGCCTTCTATCGCCTTCTTGACGAGTTCTTCTGAGCGGGACTCTGGGGTTCGAAATGACCG
ACCAAGCGACGCCCAACCTGCCATCACGAGATTTCGATTCCACCGCCGCCTTCTATGAAAGGTTGGGCTT
CGGAATCGTTTTCCGGGACGCCGGCTGGATGATCCTCCAGCGCGGGGATCTCATGCTGGAGTTCTTCGCC
CACCCCAACTTGTTTATTGCAGCTTATAATGGTTACAAATAAAGCAATAGCATCACAAATTTCACAAATA
AAGCATTTTTTTCACTGCATTCTAGTTGTGGTTTGTCCAAACTCATCAATGTATCTTATCATGTCTGTAT
ACCGTCGACCTCTAGCTAGAGCTTGGCGTAATCATGGTCATAGCTGTTTCCTGTGTGAAATTGTTATCCG
CTCACAATTCCACACAACATACGAGCCGGAAGCATAAAGTGTAAAGCCTGGGGTGCCTAATGAGTGAGCT
AACTCACATTAATTGCGTTGCGCTCACTGCCCGCTTTCCAGTCGGGAAACCTGTCGTGCCAGCTGCATTA
ATGAATCGGCCAACGCGCGGGGAGAGGCGGTTTGCGTATTGGGCGCTCTTCCGCTTCCTCGCTCACTGAC
TCGCTGCGCTCGGTCGTTCGGCTGCGGCGAGCGGTATCAGCTCACTCAAAGGCGGTAATACGGTTATCCA
CAGAATCAGGGGATAACGCAGGAAAGAACATGTGAGCAAAAGGCCAGCAAAAGGCCAGGAACCGTAAAAA
GGCCGCGTTGCTGGCGTTTTTCCATAGGCTCCGCCCCCCTGACGAGCATCACAAAAATCGACGCTCAAGT
CAGAGGTGGCGAAACCCGACAGGACTATAAAGATACCAGGCGTTTCCCCCTGGAAGCTCCCTCGTGCGCT
CTCCTGTTCCGACCCTGCCGCTTACCGGATACCTGTCCGCCTTTCTCCCTTCGGGAAGCGTGGCGCTTTC
TCATAGCTCACGCTGTAGGTATCTCAGTTCGGTGTAGGTCGTTCGCTCCAAGCTGGGCTGTGTGCACGAA
CCCCCCGTTCAGCCCGACCGCTGCGCCTTATCCGGTAACTATCGTCTTGAGTCCAACCCGGTAAGACACG
ACTTATCGCCACTGGCAGCAGCCACTGGTAACAGGATTAGCAGAGCGAGGTATGTAGGCGGTGCTACAGA
GTTCTTGAAGTGGTGGCCTAACTACGGCTACACTAGAAGAACAGTATTTGGTATCTGCGCTCTGCTGAAG
CCAGTTACCTTCGGAAAAAGAGTTGGTAGCTCTTGATCCGGCAAACAAACCACCGCTGGTAGCGGTGGTT
TTTTTGTTTGCAAGCAGCAGATTACGCGCAGAAAAAAAGGATCTCAAGAAGATCCTTTGATCTTTTCTAC
GGGGTCTGACGCTCAGTGGAACGAAAACTCACGTTAAGGGATTTTGGTCATGAGATTATCAAAAAGGATC
TTCACCTAGATCCTTTTAAATTAAAAATGAAGTTTTAAATCAATCTAAAGTATATATGAGTAAACTTGGT
CTGACAGTTACCAATGCTTAATCAGTGAGGCACCTATCTCAGCGATCTGTCTATTTCGTTCATCCATAGT
TGCCTGACTCCCCGTCGTGTAGATAACTACGATACGGGAGGGCTTACCATCTGGCCCCAGTGCTGCAATG
ATACCGCGAGACCCACGCTCACCGGCTCCAGATTTATCAGCAATAAACCAGCCAGCCGGAAGGGCCGAGC
GCAGAAGTGGTCCTGCAACTTTATCCGCCTCCATCCAGTCTATTAATTGTTGCCGGGAAGCTAGAGTAAG
TAGTTCGCCAGTTAATAGTTTGCGCAACGTTGTTGCCATTGCTACAGGCATCGTGGTGTCACGCTCGTCG
TTTGGTATGGCTTCATTCAGCTCCGGTTCCCAACGATCAAGGCGAGTTACATGATCCCCCATGTTGTGCA
AAAAAGCGGTTAGCTCCTTCGGTCCTCCGATCGTTGTCAGAAGTAAGTTGGCCGCAGTGTTATCACTCAT
GGTTATGGCAGCACTGCATAATTCTCTTACTGTCATGCCATCCGTAAGATGCTTTTCTGTGACTGGTGAG
TACTCAACCAAGTCATTCTGAGAATAGTGTATGCGGCGACCGAGTTGCTCTTGCCCGGCGTCAATACGGG
ATAATACCGCGCCACATAGCAGAACTTTAAAAGTGCTCATCATTGGAAAACGTTCTTCGGGGCGAAAACT
CTCAAGGATCTTACCGCTGTTGAGATCCAGTTCGATGTAACCCACTCGTGCACCCAACTGATCTTCAGCA
TCTTTTACTTTCACCAGCGTTTCTGGGTGAGCAAAAACAGGAAGGCAAAATGCCGCAAAAAAGGGAATAA
GGGCGACACGGAAATGTTGAATACTCATACTCTTCCTTTTTCAATATTATTGAAGCATTTATCAGGGTTA
TTGTCTCATGAGCGGATACATATTTGAATGTATTTAGAAAAATAAACAAATAGGGGTT
Features (pLannotate 1.2.2; 25 found; start..end, strand, type, name):
     64..116     -  misc_feature   bom (fragment): basis of mobility region from pBR322
    271..650     +  enhancer       CMV enhancer: human cytomegalovirus immediate early enhancer
    651..854     +  promoter       CMV promoter: human cytomegalovirus (CMV) immediate early promoter
    850..883     +  LTR            5' LTR (truncated) (fragment): truncated 5' long terminal repeat (LTR) from HIV-1
    899..917     +  promoter       T7 promoter: promoter for bacteriophage T7 RNA polymerase
    995..1627    +  CDS            THRB (fragment): THB_CHICK - Also known as C-ERBA-BETA, NR1A2. Experimental evidence at protein level: Swiss-Prot protein existence level 1. Nuclear hormone receptor that can act as a repressor or activator of transcription. High affinity receptor for thyroid hormones, including triiodothyronine and thyroxine. From Gallus gallus (Chicken).
   1661..1681    +  CDS            SV40 NLS: nuclear localization signal of SV40 (simian virus 40) large T antigen
   1826..1842    +  CDS            VP96 (fragment): 6 tandem repeats of the minimal activation domain of herpes simplex virus VP16 (Cheng et al., 2013)
   1901..2680    +  CDS            RELA (fragment): TF65_HUMAN - Also known as NFKB3. Experimental evidence at protein level: Swiss-Prot protein existence level 1. NF-kappa-B is a pleiotropic transcription factor present in almost all cell types and is the endpoint of a series of signal transduction events that are initiated by a vast array of stimuli related to many biological processes such as inflammation, immunity, differentiation, cell growth, tumorigenesis and apoptosis. NF-kappa-B is a homo- or heterodimeric complex formed by the Rel-like domain- containing proteins RELA/p65, RELB, NFKB1/p105, NFKB1/p50, REL and NFKB2/p52. The heterodime
   2699..3268    +  CDS            Rta AD: transcriptional activation domain from the human herpesvirus 4 (Epstein-Barr virus) replication and transcription activator Rta/BRLF1 (Hardwick et al., 1992; Chavez et al., 2015)
   3305..3323    -  promoter       SP6 promoter: promoter for bacteriophage SP6 RNA polymerase
   3349..3573    +  polyA_signal   bGH poly(A) signal: bovine growth hormone polyadenylation signal
   3577..3598    +  promoter       SV40 promoter (fragment): SV40 enhancer and early promoter
   3619..4047    +  rep_origin     f1 ori (sequence partly withheld): f1 bacteriophage origin of replication; arrow indicates direction of (+) strand synthesis
   4061..4390    +  promoter       SV40 promoter: SV40 enhancer and early promoter
   4457..5248    +  CDS            neo: KKA2_KLEPN - Also known as kan, nptII. Experimental evidence at protein level: Swiss-Prot protein existence level 1. Resistance to kanamycin, neomycin, paromomycin, ribostamycin, butirosin and gentamicin B. From Klebsiella pneumoniae.
   5272..5430    +  CDS            ble (fragment): BLE_KLEPN - Experimental evidence at protein level: Swiss-Prot protein existence level 1. Binding protein with a strong affinity to the bleomycin family of antibiotics. Binds to CL990; an antimitotic-antibiotic compound. From Klebsiella pneumoniae.
   5425..5546    +  polyA_signal   SV40 poly(A) signal: SV40 polyadenylation signal
   5619..5635    -  protein_bind   lac operator: The lac repressor binds to the lac operator to inhibit transcription in E. coli. This inhibition can be relieved by adding lactose or isopropyl-β-D-thiogalactopyranoside (IPTG). lac repressor encoded by lacI
   5643..5673    -  promoter       lac promoter: promoter for the E. coli lac operon
   5688..5709    -  protein_bind   CAP binding site: CAP binding activates transcription in the presence of cAMP. E. coli catabolite activator protein
   5722..5814    -  CDS            lacI (fragment): lac repressor; lacI; The lac repressor binds to the lac operator to inhibit transcription in E. coli. This inhibition can be relieved by adding lactose or isopropyl-β-D-thiogalactopyranoside (IPTG).
   5997..6585    -  rep_origin     ori: high-copy-number ColE1/pMB1/pBR322/pUC origin of replication
   6756..7616    -  CDS            AmpR: β-lactamase; bla; confers resistance to ampicillin, carbenicillin, and related antibiotics
   7617..5       -  promoter       AmpR promoter (across the origin): bla
