[The description below was written by a language model from this plasmid's Addgene catalogue record and pLannotate feature annotations shown in this document.]
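Description:
nTRb412-gs10-NLS-VPR is a 7.7 kb mammalian expression plasmid built on the pcDNA3 backbone. It constitutively expresses one half of a chemically inducible split-protein transcriptional regulator. In bacteria it is maintained at high copy from a ColE1/pUC-type origin with ampicillin selection (AmpR under its own bla promoter), and it also carries an f1 origin. For mammalian cells the backbone provides a neomycin/kanamycin phosphotransferase gene driven by the SV40 enhancer/early promoter and terminated by an SV40 poly(A) signal, which would allow G418 selection of stable transfectants.

The expression cassette uses the CMV immediate-early enhancer and promoter and ends with the bGH polyadenylation signal. T7 and SP6 promoters flank the insert, as is usual for pcDNA3. The open reading frame begins with the N-terminal fragment of split human TRbeta (residues 200–412 according to the record). It is followed by a flexible ten-residue GS linker, the SV40 large T antigen nuclear localization signal, and the tripartite VPR activator. In the annotation, VPR appears as a VP16-derived repeat fragment, a RELA/p65 segment and the Epstein-Barr virus Rta activation domain.

The catalogue's Entrez link points to TXNRD2, a thioredoxin reductase that shares the alias "TR-BETA". However, the feature table matches this region to the thyroid hormone receptor beta (THRB), identified through a chicken orthologue. This indicates a fragment of the receptor's ligand-binding region rather than the reductase.

The plasmid is presumably co-expressed with a complementary C-terminal TRbeta fragment fused to a partner domain, which is not described in this record. Ligand-driven reassembly of the split receptor would then recruit VPR and activate a target gene in mammalian cells.
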