Addgene plasmid #188267: nTRb412-gs10-NLS-VPR
Purpose: Plasmid ensures constitutive expression of the N-terminal fragment of split TRbeta (aa 200-412), fused to the VPR activation domain, a flexible GS linker and the SV40 NLS signal at the C-terminus
Depositing lab: Roman Jerala. Depositing organization: National Institute of Chemistry. Publication: Chemically inducible split protein regulators for mammalian cells. Rihtar E, Lebar T, Lainscek D, Kores K, Lesnik S, Bren U, Jerala R. Nat Chem Biol. 2022 Sep 26. doi: 10.1038/s41589-022-01136-x. PubMed 36163385.
Backbone
  Vector backbone: pcDNA3
  Vector type: Mammalian Expression
Growth in bacteria
  Bacterial resistance: Ampicillin, 100 μg/mL
  Growth temperature: 37°C
  Growth strain: DH5alpha
  Copy number: High Copy
Gene/Insert
  Gene/Insert name: nTRb412
  Species: H. sapiens (human)
  Entrez Gene: TXNRD2 (a.k.a. GCCD5, SELZ, TR, TR-BETA, TR3, TRXR2)
  Cloning method: Gibson Cloning
Terms and licenses: Academic/Nonprofit Terms; Industry Terms: Not Available to Industry
How to cite: nTRb412-gs10-NLS-VPR was a gift from Roman Jerala (Addgene plasmid # 188267 ; http://n2t.net/addgene:188267 ; RRID:Addgene_188267)
